>Addgene plasmid #66173 | pET15b+PCNA1 P186C | depositor full sequence | sequence record 112847 | pET15b+PCNA1 P186C sequence 6455 bps
TTCTTGAAGACGAAAGGGCCTCGTGATACGCCTATTTTTATAGGTTAATGTCATGATAATAATGGTTTCT
TAGACGTCAGGTGGCACTTTTCGGGGAAATGTGCGCGGAACCCCTATTTGTTTATTTTTCTAAATACATT
CAAATATGTATCCGCTCATGAGACAATAACCCTGATAAATGCTTCAATAATATTGAAAAAGGAAGAGTAT
GAGTATTCAACATTTCCGTGTCGCCCTTATTCCCTTTTTTGCGGCATTTTGCCTTCCTGTTTTTGCTCAC
CCAGAAACGCTGGTGAAAGTAAAAGATGCTGAAGATCAGTTGGGTGCACGAGTGGGTTACATCGAACTGG
ATCTCAACAGCGGTAAGATCCTTGAGAGTTTTCGCCCCGAAGAACGTTTTCCAATGATGAGCACTTTTAA
AGTTCTGCTATGTGGCGCGGTATTATCCCGTGTTGACGCCGGGCAAGAGCAACTCGGTCGCCGCATACAC
TATTCTCAGAATGACTTGGTTGAGTACTCACCAGTCACAGAAAAGCATCTTACGGATGGCATGACAGTAA
GAGAATTATGCAGTGCTGCCATAACCATGAGTGATAACACTGCGGCCAACTTACTTCTGACAACGATCGG
AGGACCGAAGGAGCTAACCGCTTTTTTGCACAACATGGGGGATCATGTAACTCGCCTTGATCGTTGGGAA
CCGGAGCTGAATGAAGCCATACCAAACGACGAGCGTGACACCACGATGCCTGCAGCAATGGCAACAACGT
TGCGCAAACTATTAACTGGCGAACTACTTACTCTAGCTTCCCGGCAACAATTAATAGACTGGATGGAGGC
GGATAAAGTTGCAGGACCACTTCTGCGCTCGGCCCTTCCGGCTGGCTGGTTTATTGCTGATAAATCTGGA
GCCGGTGAGCGTGGGTCTCGCGGTATCATTGCAGCACTGGGGCCAGATGGTAAGCCCTCCCGTATCGTAG
TTATCTACACGACGGGGAGTCAGGCAACTATGGATGAACGAAATAGACAGATCGCTGAGATAGGTGCCTC
ACTGATTAAGCATTGGTAACTGTCAGACCAAGTTTACTCATATATACTTTAGATTGATTTAAAACTTCAT
TTTTAATTTAAAAGGATCTAGGTGAAGATCCTTTTTGATAATCTCATGACCAAAATCCCTTAACGTGAGT
TTTCGTTCCACTGAGCGTCAGACCCCGTAGAAAAGATCAAAGGATCTTCTTGAGATCCTTTTTTTCTGCG
CGTAATCTGCTGCTTGCAAACAAAAAAACCACCGCTACCAGCGGTGGTTTGTTTGCCGGATCAAGAGCTA
CCAACTCTTTTTCCGAAGGTAACTGGCTTCAGCAGAGCGCAGATACCAAATACTGTCCTTCTAGTGTAGC
CGTAGTTAGGCCACCACTTCAAGAACTCTGTAGCACCGCCTACATACCTCGCTCTGCTAATCCTGTTACC
AGTGGCTGCTGCCAGTGGCGATAAGTCGTGTCTTACCGGGTTGGACTCAAGACGATAGTTACCGGATAAG
GCGCAGCGGTCGGGCTGAACGGGGGGTTCGTGCACACAGCCCAGCTTGGAGCGAACGACCTACACCGAAC
TGAGATACCTACAGCGTGAGCTATGAGAAAGCGCCACGCTTCCCGAAGGGAGAAAGGCGGACAGGTATCC
GGTAAGCGGCAGGGTCGGAACAGGAGAGCGCACGAGGGAGCTTCCAGGGGGAAACGCCTGGTATCTTTAT
AGTCCTGTCGGGTTTCGCCACCTCTGACTTGAGCGTCGATTTTTGTGATGCTCGTCAGGGGGGCGGAGCC
TATGGAAAAACGCCAGCAACGCGGCCTTTTTACGGTTCCTGGCCTTTTGCTGGCCTTTTGCTCACATGTT
CTTTCCTGCGTTATCCCCTGATTCTGTGGATAACCGTATTACCGCCTTTGAGTGAGCTGATACCGCTCGC
CGCAGCCGAACGACCGAGCGCAGCGAGTCAGTGAGCGAGGAAGCGGAAGAGCGCCTGATGCGGTATTTTC
TCCTTACGCATCTGTGCGGTATTTCACACCGCATATATGGTGCACTCTCAGTACAATCTGCTCTGATGCC
GCATAGTTAAGCCAGTATACACTCCGCTATCGCTACGTGACTGGGTCATGGCTGCGCCCCGACACCCGCC
AACACCCGCTGACGCGCCCTGACGGGCTTGTCTGCTCCCGGCATCCGCTTACAGACAAGCTGTGACCGTC
TCCGGGAGCTGCATGTGTCAGAGGTTTTCACCGTCATCACCGAAACGCGCGAGGCAGCTGCGGTAAAGCT
CATCAGCGTGGTCGTGAAGCGATTCACAGATGTCTGCCTGTTCATCCGCGTCCAGCTCGTTGAGTTTCTC
CAGAAGCGTTAATGTCTGGCTTCTGATAAAGCGGGCCATGTTAAGGGCGGTTTTTTCCTGTTTGGTCACT
GATGCCTCCGTGTAAGGGGGATTTCTGTTCATGGGGGTAATGATACCGATGAAACGAGAGAGGATGCTCA
CGATACGGGTTACTGATGATGAACATGCCCGGTTACTGGAACGTTGTGAGGGTAAACAACTGGCGGTATG
GATGCGGCGGGACCAGAGAAAAATCACTCAGGGTCAATGCCAGCGCTTCGTTAATACAGATGTAGGTGTT
CCACAGGGTAGCCAGCAGCATCCTGCGATGCAGATCCGGAACATAATGGTGCAGGGCGCTGACTTCCGCG
TTTCCAGACTTTACGAAACACGGAAACCGAAGACCATTCATGTTGTTGCTCAGGTCGCAGACGTTTTGCA
GCAGCAGTCGCTTCACGTTCGCTCGCGTATCGGTGATTCATTCTGCTAACCAGTAAGGCAACCCCGCCAG
CCTAGCCGGGTCCTCAACGACAGGAGCACGATCATGCGCACCCGTGGCCAGGACCCAACGCTGCCCGAGA
TGCGCCGCGTGCGGCTGCTGGAGATGGCGGACGCGATGGATATGTTCTGCCAAGGGTTGGTTTGCGCATT
CACAGTTCTCCGCAAGAATTGATTGGCTCCAATTCTTGGAGTGGTGAATCCGTTAGCGAGGTGCCGCCGG
CTTCCATTCAGGTCGAGGTGGCCCGGCTCCATGCACCGCGACGCAACGCGGGGAGGCAGACAAGGTATAG
GGCGGCGCCTACAATCCATGCCAACCCGTTCCATGTGCTCGCCGAGGCGGCATAAATCGCCGTGACGATC
AGCGGTCCAGTGATCGAAGTTAGGCTGGTAAGAGCCGCGAGCGATCCTTGAAGCTGTCCCTGATGGTCGT
CATCTACCTGCCTGGACAGCATGGCCTGCAACGCGGGCATCCCGATGCCGCCGGAAGCGAGAAGAATCAT
AATGGGGAAGGCCATCCAGCCTCGCGTCGCGAACGCCAGCAAGACGTAGCCCAGCGCGTCGGCCGCCATG
CCGGCGATAATGGCCTGCTTCTCGCCGAAACGTTTGGTGGCGGGACCAGTGACGAAGGCTTGAGCGAGGG
CGTGCAAGATTCCGAATACCGCAAGCGACAGGCCGATCATCGTCGCGCTCCAGCGAAAGCGGTCCTCGCC
GAAAATGACCCAGAGCGCTGCCGGCACCTGTCCTACGAGTTGCATGATAAAGAAGACAGTCATAAGTGCG
GCGACGATAGTCATGCCCCGCGCCCACCGGAAGGAGCTGACTGGGTTGAAGGCTCTCAAGGGCATCGGTC
GAGATCCCGGTGCCTAATGAGTGAGCTAACTTACATTAATTGCGTTGCGCTCACTGCCCGCTTTCCAGTC
GGGAAACCTGTCGTGCCAGCTGCATTAATGAATCGGCCAACGCGCGGGGAGAGGCGGTTTGCGTATTGGG
CGCCAGGGTGGTTTTTCTTTTCACCAGTGAGACGGGCAACAGCTGATTGCCCTTCACCGCCTGGCCCTGA
GAGAGTTGCAGCAAGCGGTCCACGCTGGTTTGCCCCAGCAGGCGAAAATCCTGTTTGATGGTGGTTAACG
GCGGGATATAACATGAGCTGTCTTCGGTATCGTCGTATCCCACTACCGAGATATCCGCACCAACGCGCAG
CCCGGACTCGGTAATGGCGCGCATTGCGCCCAGCGCCATCTGATCGTTGGCAACCAGCATCGCAGTGGGA
ACGATGCCCTCATTCAGCATTTGCATGGTTTGTTGAAAACCGGACATGGCACTCCAGTCGCCTTCCCGTT
CCGCTATCGGCTGAATTTGATTGCGAGTGAGATATTTATGCCAGCCAGCCAGACGCAGACGCGCCGAGAC
AGAACTTAATGGGCCCGCTAACAGCGCGATTTGCTGGTGACCCAATGCGACCAGATGCTCCACGCCCAGT
CGCGTACCGTCTTCATGGGAGAAAATAATACTGTTGATGGGTGTCTGGTCAGAGACATCAAGAAATAACG
CCGGAACATTAGTGCAGGCAGCTTCCACAGCAATGGCATCCTGGTCATCCAGCGGATAGTTAATGATCAG
CCCACTGACGCGTTGCGCGAGAAGATTGTGCACCGCCGCTTTACAGGCTTCGACGCCGCTTCGTTCTACC
ATCGACACCACCACGCTGGCACCCAGTTGATCGGCGCGAGATTTAATCGCCGCGACAATTTGCGACGGCG
CGTGCAGGGCCAGACTGGAGGTGGCAACGCCAATCAGCAACGACTGTTTGCCCGCCAGTTGTTGTGCCAC
GCGGTTGGGAATGTAATTCAGCTCCGCCATCGCCGCTTCCACTTTTTCCCGCGTTTTCGCAGAAACGTGG
CTGGCCTGGTTCACCACGCGGGAAACGGTCTGATAAGAGACACCGGCATACTCTGCGACATCGTATAACG
TTACTGGTTTCACATTCACCACCCTGAATTGACTCTCTTCCGGGCGCTATCATGCCATACCGCGAAAGGT
TTTGCGCCATTCGATGGTGTCCGGGATCTCGACGCTCTCCCTTATGCGACTCCTGCATTAGGAAGCAGCC
CAGTAGTAGGTTGAGGCCGTTGAGCACCGCCGCCGCAAGGAATGGTGCATGCAAGGAGATGGCGCCCAAC
AGTCCCCCGGCCACGGGGCCTGCCACCATACCCACGCCGAAACAAGCGCTCATGAGCCCGAAGTGGCGAG
CCCGATCTTCCCCATCGGTGATGTCGGCGATATAGGCGCCAGCAACCGCACCTGTGGCGCCGGTGATGCC
GGCCACGATGCGTCCGGCGTAGAGGATCGAGATCTCGATCCCGCGAAATTAATACGACTCACTATAGGGG
AATTGTGAGCGGATAACAATTCCCCTCTAGAAATAATTTTGTTTAACTTTAAGAAGGAGATATACCATGG
GCAGCAGCCATCATCATCATCATCACAGCAGCGGCCTGGTGCCGCGCGGCAGCCATATGTTTAAAATTGT
GTATCCGAACGCCAAAGATTTCTTTAGCTTCATCAACAGCATTACCAACGTTACGGATTCTATCATCCTG
AACTTCACCGAAGATGGCATCTTCAGTCGTCATCTGACGGAAGATAAAGTGCTGATGGCAATCATGCGCA
TTCCGAAAGATGTTCTGTCTGAATACAGTATTGATAGCCCGACCTCTGTGAAACTGGATGTGAGCTCTGT
GAAGAAAATTCTGAGCAAAGCAAGTAGCAAAAAAGCGACGATTGAACTGACCGAAACGGATTCTGGCCTG
AAAATCATCATCCGTGATGAAAAATCTGGTGCCAAAAGTACCATCTACATCAAAGCAGAAAAAGGCCAGG
TTGAACAGCTGACGGAACCGAAAGTGAACCTGGCCGTTAATTTTACCACGGATGAAAGCGTGCTGAACGT
TATCGCGGCCGATGTGACCCTGGTTGGTGAAGAAATGCGTATCAGCACGGAAGAAGATAAAATCAAAATT
GAAGCGGGCGAAGAAGGTAAACGCTATGTGGCCTTTCTGATGAAAGATAAATGCCTGAAAGAACTGAGCA
TCGATACCTCTGCCTCTAGTAGCTACAGCGCAGAAATGTTCAAAGATGCGGTGAAAGGCCTGCGTGGTTT
TAGTGCGCCGACGATGGTGTCTTTCGGTGAAAATCTGCCGATGAAAATTGATGTGGAAGCAGTTAGCGGC
GGTCACATGATCTTCTGGATTGCGCCGCGCCTGTGAAGAGCGGATCCGGCTGCTAACAAAGCCCGAAAGG
AAGCTGAGTTGGCTGCTGCCACCGCTGAGCAATAACTAGCATAACCCCTTGGGGCCTCTAAACGGGTCTT
GAGGGGTTTTTTGCTGAAAGGAGGAACTATATCCGGATATCCCGCAAGAGGCCCGGCAGTACCGGCATAA
CCAAGCCTATGCCTACAGCATCCAGGGTGACGGTGCCGAGGATGACGATGAGCGCATTGTTAGATTTCAT
ACACGGTGCCTGACTGCGTTAGCAATTTAACTGTGATAAACTACCGCATTAAAGCTTATCGATGATAAGC
TGTCAAACATGAGAA
Features (pLannotate 1.2.2; 21 found; start..end, strand, type, name):
    104..208     +  promoter       AmpR promoter: bla
    209..1069    +  CDS            AmpR: β-lactamase; bla; confers resistance to ampicillin, carbenicillin, and related antibiotics
   1240..1828    +  rep_origin     ori: high-copy-number ColE1/pMB1/pBR322/pUC origin of replication
   2014..2156    -  misc_feature   bom: basis of mobility region from pBR322
   2258..2449    -  CDS            rop: Rop protein, which maintains plasmids at low copy number; rop
   2466..2846    +  CDS            YPB1_ECOLX: Protein predicted: Swiss-Prot protein existence level 4. From Escherichia coli.
   3088..3712    -  CDS            TcR (fragment): tetracycline efflux protein; tet; confers resistance to tetracycline
   3727..3748    -  protein_bind   CAP binding site: CAP binding activates transcription in the presence of cAMP. E. coli catabolite activator protein
   3761..4843    -  CDS            lacI: lac repressor; lacI; The lac repressor binds to the lac operator to inhibit transcription in E. coli. This inhibition can be relieved by adding lactose or isopropyl-β-D-thiogalactopyranoside (IPTG).
   4844..4921    -  promoter       lacI promoter: lacI
   4929..5208    -  CDS            TcR (fragment): tetracycline efflux protein; tet; confers resistance to tetracycline
   5230..5248    +  promoter       T7 promoter: promoter for bacteriophage T7 RNA polymerase
   5249..5273    +  protein_bind   lac operator: The lac repressor binds to the lac operator to inhibit transcription in E. coli. This inhibition can be relieved by adding lactose or isopropyl-β-D-thiogalactopyranoside (IPTG). lac repressor encoded by lacI
   5288..5310    +  RBS            RBS: efficient ribosome binding site from bacteriophage T7 gene 10 (Olins and Rangwala, 1989)
   5329..5345    +  CDS            capTEV™ (fragment): composite tag for in vivo biotinylation, TEV protease cleavage, and 6xHis tagging
   5356..5373    +  CDS            thrombin site: thrombin recognition and cleavage site
   5377..6123    +  CDS            pcn1: PCNA1_SACS2 - Also known as pcnA-like. Experimental evidence at protein level: Swiss-Prot protein existence level 1. One of the sliding clamp subunits that acts as a moving platform for DNA processing. Responsible for tethering the catalytic subunit of DNA polymerase to DNA during high-speed replication. Heterotrimer stimulates the Holliday junction resolvase Hjc. DNA polymerase I, DNA ligase and the flap endonuclease may be constitutively associated with the PCNA heterotrimer forming a scanning complex able to couple DNA synthesis and Okazaki fragment maturation. From Saccharolobus solfataric
   6139..6188    +  CDS            SET1 (fragment): solubility-enhancement tag derived from T7 phage gene 10B
   6196..6243    +  terminator     T7 terminator: transcription terminator for bacteriophage T7 RNA polymerase
   6266..6370    -  CDS            TcR (fragment): tetracycline efflux protein; tet; confers resistance to tetracycline
   6418..6446    -  promoter       tet promoter: E. coli promoter for tetracycline efflux protein gene
