[The description below was written by a language model from this plasmid's Addgene catalogue record and pLannotate feature annotations shown in this document.]
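Description:
pET15b+PCNA1 P186C is a bacterial expression plasmid built on the Novagen pET-15b(+) backbone, with a total size of 6,455 bp. It replicates in E. coli from a pBR322-type ColE1 origin accompanied by the rop gene and the bom mobility region, consistent with its listing as low copy, and it is selected with ampicillin through the β-lactamase (AmpR) gene. The scattered tetracycline-resistance fragments and tet promoter in the feature table are non-functional remnants of the pBR322 ancestry of the pET backbone, not usable markers.

The insert is a roughly 750 bp synthetic, E. coli codon-optimised gene for PCNA1 (DNA polymerase sliding clamp 1) of Sulfolobus solfataricus P2, carrying the P186C substitution and cloned between the NdeI and BamHI sites. Transcription is driven by a T7 promoter with an adjacent lac operator, followed by the T7 gene 10 ribosome binding site and closed by the T7 terminator. The plasmid-borne lacI gene supplies repressor, so expression requires a host providing T7 RNA polymerase and is induced with IPTG. The backbone contributes an N-terminal His6 tag for affinity purification, separated from PCNA1 by a thrombin cleavage site that allows tag removal. The short "capTEV" annotation most likely reflects the His-tag region. The "SET1" fragment is a partial match lying downstream of the annotated coding region, so it is probably not a functional fusion partner.

PCNA1 is one subunit of the archaeal heterotrimeric sliding clamp. Judging from the associated publication title, the engineered cysteine is intended to form selective intersubunit disulfide bonds that stabilise the self-assembling PCNA ring when it is used as a protein scaffold for artificial multienzyme complexes.
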