Addgene plasmid #66173: pET15b+PCNA1 P186C
Purpose: Expresses the P186C mutant of Sulfolobus solfataricus PCNA1
Depositing lab: Teruyuki Nagamune. Depositing organization: The University of Tokyo. Publication: Introduction of selective intersubunit disulfide bonds into self-assembly protein scaffold to enhance an artificial multienzyme complex's activity. Hirakawa H, Kakitani A, Nagamune T. Biotechnol Bioeng. 2013 Jul;110(7):1858-64. doi: 10.1002/bit.24861. Epub 2013 Feb 22. PubMed 23404255.
Backbone
  Vector backbone: pET-15b(+)
  Backbone manufacturer: Novagen
  Backbone size w/o insert (bp): 5698
  Total vector size (bp): 6455
  Vector type: Bacterial Expression
Growth in bacteria
  Bacterial resistance: Ampicillin, 100 μg/mL
  Growth temperature: 37°C
  Growth strain: DH5alpha
  Growth instructions: Supplement with 1% glucose is recommended to suppress leaky expression.
  Copy number: Low Copy
Gene/Insert
  Gene/Insert name: DNA polymerase sliding clamp 1 (alt name: PCNA1)
  Species: Synthetic; Sulfolobus solfataricus P2
  Insert size (bp): 757
  Mutation: P186C
  GenBank ID: NP_341936
  Promoter: T7 promoter
  Tag / fusion protein: His6 tag (N terminal on backbone)
  Cloning method: Restriction Enzyme; 5′ cloning site NdeI (not destroyed); 3′ cloning site BamHI (not destroyed)
  Sequencing primers: 5′ T7; 3′ T7 Terminal
Terms and licenses: Academic/Nonprofit Terms; Industry Terms: Not Available to Industry
Depositor comments: The PCNA1 gene was subcloned from a synthetic gene whose codons are optimized for E. coli expression.
How to cite: pET15b+PCNA1 P186C was a gift from Teruyuki Nagamune (Addgene plasmid # 66173 ; http://n2t.net/addgene:66173 ; RRID:Addgene_66173)
