>Addgene plasmid #66173 | pET15b+PCNA1 P186C | addgene partial sequence | sequence record 117554 | T7term 5'-GCTAGTTATTGCTCAGCGG-3'
TTGTTAGCAGCCGGATCCGCTCTTCACAGGCGCGGCGCAATCCAGAAGATCATGTGACCGCCGCTAACTG
CTTCCACATCAATTTTCATCGGCAGATTTTCACCGAAAGACACCATCGTCGGCGCACTAAAACCACGCAG
GCCTTTCACCGCATCTTTGAACATTTCTGCGCTGTAGCTACTAGAGGCAGAGGTATCGATGCTCAGTTCT
TTCAGGCATTTATCTTTCATCAGAAAGGCCACATAGCGTTTACCTTCTTCGCCCGCTTCAATTTTGATTT
TATCTTCTTCCGTGCTGATACGCATTTCTTCACCAACCAGGGTCACATCGGCCGCGATAACGTTCAGCAC
GCTTTCATCCGTGGTAAAATTAACGGCCAGGTTCACTTTCGGTTCCGTCAGCTGTTCAACCTGGCCTTTT
TCTGCTTTGATGTAGATGGTACTTTTGGCACCAGATTTTTCATCACGGATGATGATTTTCAGGCCAGAAT
CCGTTTCGGTCAGTTCAATCGTCGCTTTTTTGCTACTTGCTTTGCTCAGAATTTTCTTCACAGAGCTCAC
ATCCAGTTTCACAGAGGTCGGGCTATCAATACTGTATTCAGACAGAACATCTTTCGGAATGCGCATGATT
GCCATCAGCACTTTATCTTCCGTCAGATGACGACTGAAGATGCCATCTTCGGTGAAGTTCAGGATGATAG
AATCCGTAACGTTGGTAATGCTGTTGATGAAGCTAAAGAAATCTTTGGCGTTCGGATACACAATTTTAAA
CATATGGCTGCCGCGCGGCACCAGGCCGCTGCTGTGATGATGATGATGATGGCTGCTGCCCATGGTATAT
CTCCTTCTTAAAGTTAAACAAAATTATTTCTAGAGGGGAATTGTTATCCGCTCACAATTCCCCTATAGTG
AGTCGTATTAATTTCGCGGGATCGAGATCTCGATCCTCTACGCCGGACGCATCGTGG
